>Addgene plasmid #31965 | myc-hAtg13 | addgene partial sequence | sequence record 37081 | SP6 5'-ATTTAGGTGACACTATAG-3'
GGTGTCCACTCCCAGGTCCAACTGCACCTCGGTTCTATCGATTGAATTCCCGAACCGACAGTCGGTCTCT
TCACCAAGGCCATTCGCGCCACCATGGAGCAAAAGCTCATTTCTGAGGAAGATCTCAATGGTGGTGGTGG
TGGGTCGACCATGGAAACTGATCTCAATTCCCAGGACAGAAAGGACCTGGACAAGTTTATTAAATTTTTT
GCCCTCAAGACTGTCCAAGTGATTGTCCAGGCTCGGCTTGGTGAAAAGATTTGCACTCGTTCATCATCTT
CTCCAACGGGTTCAGATTGGTTCAACTTAGCAATCAAAGACATCCCAGAGGTTACACATGAAGCAAAGAA
GGCACTGGCAGGACAGCTGCCTGCAGTCGGGAGGTCCATGTGTGTGGAGATTTCACTTAAGACTTCTGAG
GGAGATTCCATGGAGCTGGAAATATGGTGTCTTGAAATGAATGAAAAGTGTGATAAAGAAATCAAAGTTT
CCTACACGGTGTACAACAGACTGTCATTGCTGCTGAAGTCCCTTCTTGCTATAACTAGGGTGACACCAGC
CTATAGGCTCTCCAGGAAACAAGGGCATGAATATGTCATATTATACAGGATATATTTTGGAGAAGTTCAG
CTGAGTGGCTTAGGAGAAGGCTTCCAGACAGTTCGTGTTGGGACAGTGGGCACCCCTGTGGCACCATCAC
TCTTT
