[The description below was written by a language model from this plasmid's Addgene catalogue record.]
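Description:
myc-hAtg13 is a mammalian expression plasmid built on the pRK5 backbone (about 4.75 kb without the insert) that carries the human ATG13 cDNA (also known as KIAA0652) fused to an N-terminal myc epitope tag. The insert was placed between SalI and NotI sites by restriction cloning; the record does not say whether those sites remain intact. The plasmid is propagated in E. coli under ampicillin selection. Its copy number is listed as unknown, and the record gives no feature table, so the origin of replication and other backbone elements are not explicitly documented. No mammalian selection marker is recorded, which suggests transient transfection rather than stable line selection.

Expression in mammalian cells is driven by the CMV promoter, a strong constitutive viral promoter. An SP6 promoter is also listed upstream of the insert. SP6 is a bacteriophage promoter that generally permits in vitro transcription, and here it also serves as the 5′ sequencing primer site. The 3′ sequencing primer anneals in an SV40 polyadenylation region, indicating that transcripts are terminated and polyadenylated by an SV40 signal downstream of the coding sequence. The myc tag allows the expressed protein to be detected by immunoblotting or immunofluorescence and recovered by immunoprecipitation with anti-myc antibodies, without needing an ATG13-specific reagent.

ATG13 is a component of the autophagy initiation machinery. The associated publication concerns ULK-Atg13-FIP200 complexes and how they relay mTOR signalling to the autophagy pathway. The construct therefore suits overexpression and co-immunoprecipitation experiments examining ATG13's binding partners and its regulation in cultured mammalian cells.
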