Addgene plasmid #31965: myc-hAtg13
Depositing lab: Do-Hyung Kim. Depositing organization: University of Minnesota. Publication: ULK-Atg13-FIP200 complexes mediate mTOR signaling to the autophagy machinery. Jung CH, Jun CB, Ro SH, Kim YM, Otto NM, Cao J, Kundu M, Kim DH. Mol Biol Cell. 2009 Apr;20(7):1992-2003. Epub 2009 Feb 18. 10.1091/mbc.e08-12-1249 PubMed 19225151.
Backbone
  Vector backbone: pRK5
  Backbone size w/o insert (bp): 4754
  Vector type: Mammalian Expression
Growth in bacteria
  Bacterial resistance: Ampicillin, 100 μg/mL
  Growth temperature: 37°C
  Growth strain: DH5alpha
  Copy number: Unknown
Gene/Insert
  Gene/Insert name: Atg13
  Species: H. sapiens (human)
  Entrez Gene: ATG13 (a.k.a. KIAA0652, PARATARG8)
  Promoter: CMV, SP6
  Tag / fusion protein: myc (N terminal on insert)
  Cloning method: Restriction Enzyme; 5′ cloning site SalI (unknown if destroyed); 3′ cloning site NotI (unknown if destroyed)
  Sequencing primers: 5′ SP6; 3′ SV40pA-R
Resource information
  A portion of this plasmid was derived from a plasmid made by: ATG13 cDNA were obtained from the Katzusa Institute.
Terms and licenses: Academic/Nonprofit Terms; Industry Terms: Not Available to Industry
How to cite: myc-hAtg13 was a gift from Do-Hyung Kim (Addgene plasmid # 31965 ; http://n2t.net/addgene:31965 ; RRID:Addgene_31965)
